>Addgene plasmid #219044 | SFFV-TGIF1-Brd 66 | addgene full sequence | sequence record 448881 | Addgene NGS Result
ATTTATGCAGAGGCCGAGGCCGCCTCGGCCTCTGAGCTATTCCAGAAGTAGTGAGGAGGCTTTTTTGGAG
GCCTAGGGACGTACCCAATTCGCCCTATAGTGAGTCGTATTACGCGCGCTCACTGGCCGTCGTTTTACAA
CGTCGTGACTGGGAAAACCCTGGCGTTACCCAACTTAATCGCCTTGCAGCACATCCCCCTTTCGCCAGCT
GGCGTAATAGCGAAGAGGCCCGCACCGATCGCCCTTCCCAACAGTTGCGCAGCCTGAATGGCGAATGGG
[124 nt withheld, positions 280-403]
C
[91 nt withheld, positions 405-495]
A
[49 nt withheld, positions 497-545]
CCTTTGACGTTGGAGTCCACGTTCTTT
[37 nt withheld, positions 573-609]
ACCCTATCTCGGTCTATTCTTTTGATTTATAAGGGATTTTGCCGATTTCGGCCTATTGGTTAAAAAATGA
GCTGATTTAACAAAAATTTAACGCGAATTTTAACAAAATATTAACGCTTACAATTTAGGTGGCACTTTTC
GGGGAAATGTGCGCGGAACCCCTATTTGTTTATTTTTCTAAATACATTCAAATATGTATCCGCTCATGAG
ACAATAACCCTGATAAATGCTTCAATAATATTGAAAAAGGAAGAGTATGAGTATTCAACATTTCCGTGTC
GCCCTTATTCCCTTTTTTGCGGCATTTTGCCTTCCTGTTTTTGCTCACCCAGAAACGCTGGTGAAAGTAA
AAGATGCTGAAGATCAGTTGGGTGCACGAGTGGGTTACATCGAACTGGATCTCAACAGCGGTAAGATCCT
TGAGAGTTTTCGCCCCGAAGAACGTTTTCCAATGATGAGCACTTTTAAAGTTCTGCTATGTGGCGCGGTA
TTATCCCGTATTGACGCCGGGCAAGAGCAACTCGGTCGCCGCATACACTATTCTCAGAATGACTTGGTTG
AGTACTCACCAGTCACAGAAAAGCATCTTACGGATGGCATGACAGTAAGAGAATTATGCAGTGCTGCCAT
AACCATGAGTGATAACACTGCGGCCAACTTACTTCTGACAACGATCGGAGGACCGAAGGAGCTAACCGCT
TTTTTGCACAACATGGGGGATCATGTAACTCGCCTTGATCGTTGGGAACCGGAGCTGAATGAAGCCATAC
CAAACGACGAGCGTGACACCACGATGCCTGTAGCAATGGCAACAACGTTGCGCAAACTATTAACTGGCGA
ACTACTTACTCTAGCTTCCCGGCAACAATTAATAGACTGGATGGAGGCGGATAAAGTTGCAGGACCACTT
CTGCGCTCGGCCCTTCCGGCTGGCTGGTTTATTGCTGATAAATCTGGAGCCGGTGAGCGTGGGTCTCGCG
GTATCATTGCAGCACTGGGGCCAGATGGTAAGCCCTCCCGTATCGTAGTTATCTACACGACGGGGAGTCA
GGCAACTATGGATGAACGAAATAGACAGATCGCTGAGATAGGTGCCTCACTGATTAAGCATTGGTAACTG
TCAGACCAAGTTTACTCATATATACTTTAGATTGATTTAAAACTTCATTTTTAATTTAAAAGGATCTAGG
TGAAGATCCTTTTTGATAATCTCATGACCAAAATCCCTTAACGTGAGTTTTCGTTCCACTGAGCGTCAGA
CCCCGTAGAAAAGATCAAAGGATCTTCTTGAGATCCTTTTTTTCTGCGCGTAATCTGCTGCTTGCAAACA
AAAAAACCACCGCTACCAGCGGTGGTTTGTTTGCCGGATCAAGAGCTACCAACTCTTTTTCCGAAGGTAA
CTGGCTTCAGCAGAGCGCAGATACCAAATACTGTTCTTCTAGTGTAGCCGTAGTTAGGCCACCACTTCAA
GAACTCTGTAGCACCGCCTACATACCTCGCTCTGCTAATCCTGTTACCAGTGGCTGCTGCCAGTGGCGAT
AAGTCGTGTCTTACCGGGTTGGACTCAAGACGATAGTTACCGGATAAGGCGCAGCGGTCGGGCTGAACGG
GGGGTTCGTGCACACAGCCCAGCTTGGAGCGAACGACCTACACCGAACTGAGATACCTACAGCGTGAGCT
ATGAGAAAGCGCCACGCTTCCCGAAGGGAGAAAGGCGGACAGGTATCCGGTAAGCGGCAGGGTCGGAACA
GGAGAGCGCACGAGGGAGCTTCCAGGGGGAAACGCCTGGTATCTTTATAGTCCTGTCGGGTTTCGCCACC
TCTGACTTGAGCGTCGATTTTTGTGATGCTCGTCAGGGGGGCGGAGCCTATGGAAAAACGCCAGCAACGC
GGCCTTTTTACGGTTCCTGGCCTTTTGCTGGCCTTTTGCTCACATGTTCTTTCCTGCGTTATCCCCTGAT
TCTGTGGATAACCGTATTACCGCCTTTGAGTGAGCTGATACCGCTCGCCGCAGCCGAACGACCGAGCGCA
GCGAGTCAGTGAGCGAGGAAGCGGAAGAGCGCCCAATACGCAAACCGCCTCTCCCCGCGCGTTGGCCGAT
TCATTAATGCAGCTGGCACGACAGGTTTCCCGACTGGAAAGCGGGCAGTGAGCGCAACGCAATTAATGTG
AGTTAGCTCACTCATTAGGCACCCCAGGCTTTACACTTTATGCTTCCGGCTCGTATGTTGTGTGGAATTG
TGAGCGGATAACAATTTCACACAGGAAACAGCTATGACCATGATTACGCCAAGCGCGCAATTAACCCTCA
CTAAAGGGAACAAAAGCTGGAGCTGCAAGCTTAATGTAGTCTTATGCAATACTCTTGTAGTCTTGCAACA
TGGTAACGATGAGTTAGCAACATGCCTTACAAGGAGAGAAAAAGCACCGTGCATGCCGATTGGTGGAAGT
AAGGTGGTACGATCGTGCCTTATTAGGAAGGCAACAGACGGGTCTGACATGGATTGGACGAACCACTGAA
TTGCCGCATTGCAGAGATATTGTATTTAAGTGCCTAGCTCGATACATAAACGGGTCTCTCTGGTTAGACC
AGATCTGAGCCTGGGAGCTCTCTGGCTAACTAGGGAACCCACTGCTTAAGCCTCAATAAAGCTTGCCTTG
AGTGCTTCAAGTAGTGTGTGCCCGTCTGTTGTGTGACTCTGGTAACTAGAGATCCCTCAGACCCTTTTAG
TCAGTGTGGAAAATCTCTAGCAGTGGCGCCCGAACAGGGACTTGAAAGCGAAAGGGAAACCAGAGGAGCT
CTCTCGACGCAGGACTCGGCTTGCTGAAGCGCGCACGGCAAGAGGCGAGGGGCGGCGACTGGTGAGTACG
CCAAAAATTTTGACTAGCGGAGGCTAGAAGGAGAGAGATGGGTGCGAGAGCGTCAGTATTAAGCGGGGGA
GAATTAGATCGCGATGGGAAAAAATTCGGTTAAGGCCAGGGGGAAAGAAAAAATATAAATTAAAACATAT
AGTATGGGCAAGCAGGGAGCTAGAACGATTCGCAGTTAATCCTGGCCTGTTAGAAACATCAGAAGGCTGT
AGACAAATACTGGGACAGCTACAACCATCCCTTCAGACAGGATCAGAAGAACTTAGATCATTATATAATA
CAGTAGCAACCCTCTATTGTGTGCATCAAAGGATAGAGATAAAAGACACCAAGGAAGCTTTAGACAAGAT
AGAGGAAGAGCAAAACAAAAGTAAGACCACCGCACAGCAAGCGGCCGCTGATCTTCAGACCTGGAGGAGG
AGATATGAGGGACAATTGGAGAAGTGAATTATATAAATATAAAGTAGTAAAAATTGAACCATTAGGAGTA
GCACCCACCAAGGCAAAGAGAAGAGTGGTGCAGAGAGAAAAAAGAGCAGTGGGAATAGGAGCTTTGTTCC
TTGGGTTCTTGGGAGCAGCAGGAAGCACTATGGGCGCAGCGTCAATGACGCTGACGGTACAGGCCAGACA
ATTATTGTCTGGTATAGTGCAGCAGCAGAACAATTTGCTGAGGGCTATTGAGGCGCAACAGCATCTGTTG
CAACTCACAGTCTGGGGCATCAAGCAGCTCCAGGCAAGAATCCTGGCTGTGGAAAGATACCTAAAGGATC
AACAGCTCCTGGGGATTTGGGGTTGCTCTGGAAAACTCATTTGCACCACTGCTGTGCCTTGGAATGCTAG
TTGGAGTAATAAATCTCTGGAACAGATTTGGAATCACACGACCTGGATGGAGTGGGACAGAGAAATTAAC
AATTACACAAGCTTAATACACTCCTTAATTGAAGAATCGCAAAACCAGCAAGAAAAGAATGAACAAGAAT
TATTGGAATTAGATAAATGGGCAAGTTTGTGGAATTGGTTTAACATAACAAATTGGCTGTGGTATATAAA
ATTATTCATAATGATAGTAGGAGGCTTGGTAGGTTTAAGAATAGTTTTTGCTGTACTTTCTATAGTGAAT
AGAGTTAGGCAGGGATATTCACCATTATCGTTTCAGACCCACCTCCCAACCCCGAGGGGACCCGACAGGC
CCGAAGGAATAGAAGAAGAAGGTGGAGAGAGAGACAGAGACAGATCCATTCGATTAGTGAACGGATCTCG
ACGGTATCGGTTAACTTTTAAAAGAAAAGGGGGGATTGGGGGGTACAGTGCAGGGGAAAGAATAGTAGAC
ATAATAGCAACAGACATACAAACTAAAGAATTACAAAAACAAATTACAAAAATTCAAAATTTTATCGATC
ACGAGACTAGCCTCGAGCTGGCTGCAGTAACGCCATTTTGCAAGGCATGGAAAAATACCAAACCAAGAAT
AGAGAAGTTCAGATCAAGGGCGGGTACATGAAAATAGCTAACGTTGGGCCAAACAGGATATCTGCGGTGA
GCAGTTTCGGCCCCGGCCCGGGGCCAAGAACAGATGGTCACCGCAGTTTCGGCCCCGGCCCGAGGCCAAG
AACAGATGGTCCCCAGATATGGCCCAACCCTCAGCAGTTTCTTAAGACCCATCAGATGTTTCCAGGCTCC
CCCAAGGACCTGAAATGACCCTGCGCCTTATTTGAATTAACCAATCAGCCTGCTTCTCGCTTCTGTTCGC
GCGCTTCTGCTTCCCGAGCTCTATAAAAGAGCTCACAACCCCTCACTCGGCGCGCCAGTCCTCCGACAGA
CTGAGTCGGCCGGTCGAATCAAGCTTATCGATACCGTCGACGGATCCGCTAGCCCGCGGTTCGAAATGAA
AGGCAAGAAAGGTATTGTTGCAGCATCTGGCAGTGAGACTGAGGATGAGGACAGCATGGACATTCCCTTG
GACCTTTCTTCATCCGCTGGCTCAGGCAAGAGAAGGAGAAGGGGCAACCTACCCAAGGAGTCTGTGCAGA
TTCTTCGGGATTGGCTGTATGAGCACCGTTACAATGCCTATCCTTCAGAGCAAGAAAAAGCGTTGCTGTC
CCAGCAAACACACCTGTCTACGCTACAGGTCTGTAACTGGTTCATCAACGCCCGCCGCAGGCTCCTCCCT
GACATGCTGAGAAAGGATGGCAAAGATCCAAATCAGTTCACAATTTCCCGCCGTGGGGCCAAGATTTCTG
AAACGAGCTCTGTGGAGTCCGTGATGGGCATCAAAAACTTCATGCCAGCTCTAGAGGAGACCCCGTTTCA
TTCCTGTACAGCTGGGCCAAACCCAACCCTAGGGAGGCCACTGTCTCCTAAGCCGTCATCCCCGGGATCA
GTTTTGGCTCGTCCATCAGTGATCTGCCATACCACTGTGACTGCATTGAAAGATGTCCCTTTCTCTCTCT
GCCAGTCGGTCGGTGTGGGACAAAACACAGATATACAGCAGATAGCGGCCAAAAACTTCACAGACACCTC
TCTCATGTACCCAGAGGACACTTGTAAATCTGGACCAAGTACGAATACACAGAGTGGTCTTTTCAACACT
CCTCCCCCTACTCCACCGGACCTCAACCAGGACTTCAGTGGATTTCAGCTTCTAGTGGATGTTGCACTCA
AACGGGCTGCAGAGATGGAGCTTCAGGCAAAACTTACAGCTTAAACCGGTCGGATCCCCCGGGCTGCAGG
AATTCGAGCATCTTACCGCCATTTATTCCCATATTTGTTCTGTTTTTCTTGATTTGGGTATACATTTAAA
TGTTAATAAAACAAAATGGTGGGGCAATCATTTACATTTTTAGGGATATGTAATTACTAGTTCAGGTGTA
TTGCCACAAGACAAACATGTTAAGAAACTTTCCCGTTATTTACGCTCTGTTCCTGTTAATCAACCTCTGG
ATTACAAAATTTGTGAAAGATTGACTGATATTCTTAACTATGTTGCTCCTTTTACGCTGTGTGGATATGC
TGCTTTAATGCCTCTGTATCATGCTATTGCTTCCCGTACGGCTTTCGTTTTCTCCTCCTTGTATAAATCC
TGGTTGCTGTCTCTTTATGAGGAGTTGTGGCCCGTTGTCCGTCAACGTGGCGTGGTGTGCTCTGTGTTTG
CTGACGCAACCCCCACTGGCTGGGGCATTGCCACCACCTGTCAACTCCTTTCTGGGACTTTCGCTTTCCC
CCTCCCGATCGCCACGGCAGAACTCATCGCCGCCTGCCTTGCCCGCTGCTGGACAGGGGCTAGGTTGCTG
GGCACTGATAATTCCGTGGTGTTGTCGGGGAAGCTGACGTCCTTTGCAATTCGATATCAAGCTGTACCTT
CTAGATGTACATTTGCTTGAGCGCTTCTAGACCAATGACTTACAAGGCAGCTGTAGATCTTAGCCACTTT
TTAAAAGAAAAGGGGGGACTGGAAGGGCTAATTCACTCCCAACGAAGACAAGATCTGCTTTTTGCTTGTA
CTGGGTCTCTCTGGTTAGACCAGATCTGAGCCTGGGAGCTCTCTGGCTAACTAGGGAACCCACTGCTTAA
GCCTCAATAAAGCTTGCCTTGAGTGCTTCAAGTAGTGTGTGCCCGTCTGTTGTGTGACTCTGGTAACTAG
AGATCCCTCAGACCCTTTTAGTCAGTGTGGAAAATCTCTAGCAGTAGTAGTTCATGTCATCTTATTATTC
AGTATTTATAACTTGCAAAGAAATGAATATCAGAGAGTGAGAGGAACTTGTTTATTGCAGCTTATAATGG
TTACAAATAAAGCAATAGCATCACAAATTTCACAAATAAAGCATTTTTTTCACTGCATTCTAGTTGTGGT
TTGTCCAAACTCATCAATGTATCTTATCATGTCTGGCTCTAGCTATCCCGCCCCTAACTCCGCCCATCCC
GCCCCTAACTCCGCCCAGTTCCGCCCATTCTCCGCCCCATGGCTGACTAATTTTTTTT
Features (pLannotate 1.2.2; 29 found; start..end, strand, type, name):
     94..112     -  promoter       T7 promoter: promoter for bacteriophage T7 RNA polymerase
    120..275     +  CDS            lacZα (fragment): LacZα fragment of β-galactosidase; lacZ fragment
    280..708     +  rep_origin     f1 ori (sequence partly withheld): f1 bacteriophage origin of replication; arrow indicates direction of (+) strand synthesis
    761..865     +  promoter       AmpR promoter: bla
    866..1726    +  CDS            AmpR: β-lactamase; bla; confers resistance to ampicillin, carbenicillin, and related antibiotics
   1897..2485    +  rep_origin     ori: high-copy-number ColE1/pMB1/pBR322/pUC origin of replication
   2668..2760    +  CDS            lacI (fragment): lac repressor; lacI; The lac repressor binds to the lac operator to inhibit transcription in E. coli. This inhibition can be relieved by adding lactose or isopropyl-β-D-thiogalactopyranoside (IPTG).
   2773..2794    +  protein_bind   CAP binding site: CAP binding activates transcription in the presence of cAMP. E. coli catabolite activator protein
   2809..2839    +  promoter       lac promoter: promoter for the E. coli lac operon
   2847..2863    +  protein_bind   lac operator: The lac repressor binds to the lac operator to inhibit transcription in E. coli. This inhibition can be relieved by adding lactose or isopropyl-β-D-thiogalactopyranoside (IPTG). lac repressor encoded by lacI
   2908..2926    +  promoter       T3 promoter: promoter for bacteriophage T3 RNA polymerase
   2954..3180    +  promoter       RSV promoter: Rous sarcoma virus enhancer/promoter
   3181..3361    +  LTR            5' LTR (truncated): truncated 5' long terminal repeat (LTR) from HIV-1
   3408..3533    +  misc_feature   HIV-1 Ψ: packaging signal of human immunodeficiency virus type 1
   3517..3880    +  CDS            HIV-1 gag (fragment): gag protein from human immunodeficiency virus 1; gag
   4026..4259    +  misc_feature   RRE: The Rev response element (RRE) of HIV-1 allows for Rev-dependent mRNA export from the nucleus to the cytoplasm.
   4636..4736    +  CDS            Rev (fragment): human immunodeficiency virus 1 (HIV-1) Rev protein; rev; enhances nuclear export of unspliced and incompletely spliced viral mRNAs
   4755..4872    +  misc_feature   cPPT/CTS: central polypurine tract and central termination sequence of HIV-1
   4906..5307    +  promoter       SFFV promoter: spleen focus-forming virus long terminal repeat (LTR) promoter
   5317..5340    +  misc_feature   MCS (fragment): pBluescript multiple cloning site
   5365..6180    +  CDS            Tgif1: TGIF1_MOUSE - Also known as Tgif. Experimental evidence at protein level: Swiss-Prot protein existence level 1. Binds to a retinoid X receptor (RXR) responsive element from the cellular retinol-binding protein II promoter (CRBPII-RXRE). Inhibits the 9-cis-retinoic acid-dependent RXR alpha transcription activation of the retinoic acid responsive element. May participate in the transmission of nuclear signals during development and in the adult, as illustrated by the down-modulation of the RXR alpha activities (By similarity). From Mus musculus (Mouse).
   6191..6216    +  misc_feature   MCS (fragment): pBluescript multiple cloning site
   6216..6275    +  CDS            S (fragment): HBSAG_WHV6 - Experimental evidence at transcript level: Swiss-Prot protein existence level 2. The middle envelope protein plays an important role in the budding of the virion. It is involved in the induction of budding in a nucleocapsid independent way. In this process the majority of envelope proteins bud to form subviral lipoprotein particles of 22 nm of diameter that do not contain a nucleocapsid (By similarity). From Woodchuck hepatitis B virus (isolate w64/pWS23) (WHV).
   6407..6810    +  misc_feature   WPRE: woodchuck hepatitis virus posttranscriptional regulatory element
   6868..6927    +  CDS            nef (fragment): NEF_HV1Z2 - Experimental evidence at protein level: Swiss-Prot protein existence level 1. Extracellular Nef protein targets CD4(+) T-lymphocytes for apoptosis by interacting with CXCR4 surface receptors. From Human immunodeficiency virus type 1 group M subtype D (isolate Z2/CDC-Z34) (HIV-1).
   6929..7162    +  LTR            3' LTR (ΔU3): self-inactivating 3' long terminal repeat (LTR) from HIV-1
   7234..7355    +  polyA_signal   SV40 poly(A) signal: SV40 polyadenylation signal
   7374..7395    +  rep_origin     SV40 ori (fragment): SV40 origin of replication
   7395..73      +  rep_origin     SV40 ori (across the origin): SV40 origin of replication
