[The description below was written by a language model from this plasmid's Addgene catalogue record and pLannotate feature annotations shown in this document.]
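Description:
SFFV-TGIF1-Brd 66 is a lentiviral expression plasmid built on the SFFV-MCS backbone that delivers the human transcription factor TGIF1 together with a construct-specific DNA barcode. It is propagated in E. coli through a high-copy ColE1/pUC-type origin with ampicillin selection (AmpR, β-lactamase). The backbone also retains an f1 origin, lac regulatory and lacZα remnants, T7 and T3 promoters, and an SV40 origin. No mammalian selection marker or fluorescent reporter appears in the feature table.

The viral cassette has a third-generation, self-inactivating layout. An RSV promoter drives a truncated HIV-1 5' LTR, followed by the Ψ packaging signal with a partial gag sequence, the Rev response element for Rev-dependent nuclear export of the genomic RNA, and the cPPT/CTS. A ΔU3 3' LTR, which inactivates LTR promoter activity after integration, and an SV40 polyadenylation signal close the cassette. Within it, the spleen focus-forming virus (SFFV) promoter drives the roughly 0.8 kb TGIF1 coding sequence, cloned between flanking multiple-cloning-site remnants. The automated annotation matched this ORF to the mouse Tgif1 protein entry, whereas the catalogue lists the insert as human; this probably reflects homology-based matching. A WPRE downstream enhances transcript stability and expression. According to the depositor, the barcode sits after the WPRE in an XbaI site, so it would be carried on the expressed transcript, although it is not annotated as a feature.

The plasmid belongs to a barcoded transcription factor collection made for combinatorial screening in immune cell reprogramming, where the barcode identifies which factor a transduced cell received.
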