Addgene plasmid #219044: SFFV-TGIF1-Brd 66
Purpose: Transcription factor TGIF1 with a specific barcode assigned.
Depositing lab: Filipe Pereira. Depositing organization: Center for Neuroscience and Cell Biology, University of Coimbra. Publication: A combinatorial transcription factor screening platform for immune cell reprogramming. Kurochkin I, Altman AR, Caiado I, Pertiga-Cabral D, Halitzki E, Minaeva M, Zimmermannova O, Henriques-Oliveira L, Klein D, Nair M, Oliveira D, Cajal LR, Knittel R, Feick C, Ringner M, Martin M, Cirovic B, Pires CF, Rosa FF, Sitnicka E, Theis FJ, Pereira CF. Cell Syst. 2026 Jan 21;17(1):101457. doi: 10.1016/j.cels.2025.101457. Epub 2026 Jan 14. PubMed 41539305.
Backbone
  Vector backbone: SFFV-MCS
  Backbone size w/o insert (bp): 6638
  Vector type: Lentiviral
Growth in bacteria
  Bacterial resistance: Ampicillin, 100 μg/mL
  Growth temperature: 37°C
  Growth strain: NEB Stable
  Copy number: High Copy
Gene/Insert
  Gene/Insert name: TGIF1
  Species: H. sapiens (human)
  Insert size (bp): 819
  Entrez Gene: TGIF1 (a.k.a. HPE4, TGIF)
  Promoter: The spleen focus-forming virus (SFFV) promoter
  Cloning method: Restriction Enzyme; 5′ cloning site Bsp119I (not destroyed); 3′ cloning site BstHI (not destroyed)
Terms and licenses: Academic/Nonprofit Terms; Industry Terms: Not Available to Industry
Depositor comments: Barcode sequence cloned into XbaI restriction site. Design of plasmid is as follows: SFFV-[TF sequence]-WPRE-[Barcode sequence].
How to cite: SFFV-TGIF1-Brd 66 was a gift from Filipe Pereira (Addgene plasmid # 219044 ; http://n2t.net/addgene:219044 ; RRID:Addgene_219044)
