>Addgene plasmid #219044 | SFFV-TGIF1-Brd 66 | depositor partial sequence | sequence record 427612 | TF ORF
ATGAAAGGCAAGAAAGGTATTGTTGCAGCATCTGGCAGTGAGACTGAGGATGAGGACAGCATGGACATTC
CCTTGGACCTTTCTTCATCCGCTGGCTCAGGCAAGAGAAGGAGAAGGGGCAACCTACCCAAGGAGTCTGT
GCAGATTCTTCGGGATTGGCTGTATGAGCACCGTTACAATGCCTATCCTTCAGAGCAAGAAAAAGCGTTG
CTGTCCCAGCAAACACACCTGTCTACGCTACAGGTCTGTAACTGGTTCATCAACGCCCGCCGCAGGCTCC
TCCCTGACATGCTGAGAAAGGATGGCAAAGATCCAAATCAGTTCACAATTTCCCGCCGTGGGGCCAAGAT
TTCTGAAACGAGCTCTGTGGAGTCCGTGATGGGCATCAAAAACTTCATGCCAGCTCTAGAGGAGACCCCG
TTTCATTCCTGTACAGCTGGGCCAAACCCAACCCTAGGGAGGCCACTGTCTCCTAAGCCGTCATCCCCGG
GATCAGTTTTGGCTCGTCCATCAGTGATCTGCCATACCACTGTGACTGCATTGAAAGATGTCCCTTTCTC
TCTCTGCCAGTCGGTCGGTGTGGGACAAAACACAGATATACAGCAGATAGCGGCCAAAAACTTCACAGAC
ACCTCTCTCATGTACCCAGAGGACACTTGTAAATCTGGACCAAGTACGAATACACAGAGTGGTCTTTTCA
ACACTCCTCCCCCTACTCCACCGGACCTCAACCAGGACTTCAGTGGATTTCAGCTTCTAGTGGATGTTGC
ACTCAAACGGGCTGCAGAGATGGAGCTTCAGGCAAAACTTACAGCTTAA
