>Addgene plasmid #219044 | SFFV-TGIF1-Brd 66 | depositor partial sequence | sequence record 427613 | Barcode sequence
TGTACATTTGCTTGAGCGCT
